>Addgene plasmid #16876 | XE63 Xwnt-4 myc-CSKA | addgene partial sequence | sequence record 23440 | 16876 with CSKA-F (taccgcctcttctctcaagc)
GACCGNCGTGTTCTGAAGATGCCCATATTTGGTGATCTTCTGTCTGCGCGGCGCCAGGCGGGGCTGGAAG
CCTGTGACGTTAAATAGAGATAACTGGCGCTATTAAATTCTCATTCAGCCGATACCGTCGATCGAGGTCG
ACGGTATCGATAAGCTTGCTTGTTCTTTTTGCAGAAGCTCAGAATAAACGCTCAACTTTGGCAGATCTCC
ATGGCCCCAGAGTACTTCTTGAGGTCTCTGTTGATGATGATTTTAGCTGTGTTCTCCGCTAATGCTAGCA
ACTGGCTGTACCTGGCAAAACTGTCTTCAGTGGGCAGCATATCTGAGGAAGAGACGTGCGAAAAGCTAAA
GGGACCAATTCAGCGTCAGGTGCAAATGTGCAAGAGGAACCTTGAGGTGATGGATTCAGTCCGTCGAGGT
GCTCAGTTGGCCATAGAGGAATGTCAGTATCAGTTTAGGAACCGAAGGTGGAACTGCTCAACTCTGGATA
CGCTACCAGTATTTGGGAAAGTGGTCACACAAGGAACAAGGGAGGCAGCATTTGTGTATGCCATATCTTC
TGCTGGTGTTGCCTTTGCTGTTACAAGAGCTTGCAGTAGTGGTGATCTTGAGAAATGTGGTNGANGATAG
GACTGTGCATGGTGTCAGCCCCGCAAGGGTTCCAGTGGTCTGGCTGCTCAGATAACATTTTATATGGAGT
CGCCTTTNCCCAGTCATTGTGGATGTCAAAAAANAAAANAAAGGAGGCTCTCTAGTCNTGCTCTATGACC
TCCATATAATGANCTGGCNCAGGCNTTTTAACATATGAANTGAATGCAG
