[The description below was written by a language model from this plasmid's Addgene catalogue record.]
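Description:
XE63 Xwnt-4 myc-CSKA is a Xenopus expression plasmid built on the pCSKA backbone (about 4.1 kb without insert) and carrying a roughly 1 kb insert encoding Xenopus laevis Wnt-4 (wnt4, also called Xwnt-4). The coding sequence is fused at its C terminus to a c-myc epitope tag, so the expressed protein can be detected or immunoprecipitated with anti-myc antibodies instead of a Wnt-4-specific reagent. The insert was introduced by restriction enzyme cloning. In bacteria the plasmid is maintained at high copy number and selected with ampicillin. The origin of replication is not named in the record.

The record does not list the promoter or other regulatory elements. It defers to separate entries for the vector, for the parent Xwnt-4 clone and for the myc tag. pCSKA vectors are generally known to drive expression from a Xenopus cytoskeletal actin promoter. Because this promoter becomes active only after zygotic transcription begins, DNA injected into embryos yields expression from around the mid-blastula transition rather than immediately, as injected mRNA would. That attribution comes from general knowledge of the vector family and not from this entry. No feature table is supplied, so polyadenylation signals and the exact cloning sites cannot be confirmed.

The construct is suited to expressing tagged Wnt-4 in frog embryos, for example to study Wnt ligand activity in early development while following the protein through its myc tag. The record gives no specific application and notes that the clone's origin is unpublished.
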