Addgene plasmid #16876: XE63 Xwnt-4 myc-CSKA
Depositing lab: Randall Moon. Depositing organization: University of Washington.
Backbone
  Vector backbone: pCSKA
  Backbone size w/o insert (bp): 4120
  Vector type: Xenopus Expression
Growth in bacteria
  Bacterial resistance: Ampicillin, 100 μg/mL
  Growth temperature: 37°C
  Growth strain: DH5alpha
  Copy number: High Copy
Gene/Insert
  Gene/Insert name: Xwnt-4myc (alt names: xwnt4; wnt-4)
  Species: X. laevis (frog)
  Insert size (bp): 1000
  Entrez Gene: wnt4 (a.k.a. Xwnt4, wnt-4, xwnt-4)
  Tag / fusion protein: c-myc (C terminal on insert)
  Cloning method: Restriction Enzyme
  Sequencing primers: 5′ n/a
Terms and licenses: Academic/Nonprofit Terms; Industry Terms: Not Available to Industry
Depositor comments: See clone XE2 for details and XE62 for myc tag, and V4 for vector details. Notes for Use: Citation: L. Lynn McGrew, unpublished.
How to cite: XE63 Xwnt-4 myc-CSKA was a gift from Randall Moon (Addgene plasmid # 16876 ; http://n2t.net/addgene:16876 ; RRID:Addgene_16876)
